Addgene plasmid #193695: pLKO.1 puro shPRDM14-2
Purpose: Constitutive lentiviral expression of PRDM14 shRNA
Depositing lab: William Hahn. Depositing organization: Dana-Farber Cancer Institute. Publication: YAP1 and PRDM14 converge to promote cell survival and tumorigenesis. Kim M, Ly SH, Xie Y, Duronio GN, Ford-Roshon D, Hwang JH, Sulahian R, Rennhack JP, So J, Gjoerup O, Talamas JA, Grandclaudon M, Long HW, Doench JG, Sethi NS, Giannakis M, Hahn WC. Dev Cell. 2022 Jan 24;57(2):212-227.e8. doi: 10.1016/j.devcel.2021.12.006. Epub 2022 Jan 5. PubMed 34990589.
Backbone
  Vector backbone: pLKO.1 puro
  Vector type: Lentiviral
Growth in bacteria
  Bacterial resistance: Ampicillin, 100 μg/mL
  Growth temperature: 37°C
  Growth strain: NEB Stable
  Copy number: High Copy
Gene/Insert
  Gene/Insert name: PRDM14
  gRNA/shRNA sequence: CCGGCCAAATCATTGGTGGCGACAACTCGAGTTGTCGCCACCAATGATTTGGTTTTT
  Species: H. sapiens (human)
  Entrez Gene: PRDM14 (a.k.a. PFM11)
  Cloning method: Restriction Enzyme; 5′ cloning site Age1 (unknown if destroyed); 3′ cloning site EcoR1 (unknown if destroyed)
  Sequencing primers: 5′ LKO.1 5'
Resource information
  A portion of this plasmid was derived from a plasmid made by: Broad Institute (GPP)
Terms and licenses: Academic/Nonprofit Terms; Industry Terms: Not Available to Industry
Depositor comments: Clone ID: TRCN0000018525
How to cite: pLKO.1 puro shPRDM14-2 was a gift from William Hahn (Addgene plasmid # 193695 ; http://n2t.net/addgene:193695 ; RRID:Addgene_193695)
