[The description below was written by a language model from this plasmid's Addgene catalogue record and pLannotate feature annotations shown in this document.]
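Description:
pLKO.1 puro shPRDM14-2 is a lentiviral shRNA vector built on the pLKO.1 puro backbone for constitutive knockdown of human PRDM14 (also known as PFM11). The hairpin derives from a Broad Institute TRC library clone and was inserted by restriction cloning between the AgeI and EcoRI sites. This places it immediately downstream of the human U6 promoter, an RNA polymerase III promoter suited to driving short hairpin transcripts. The hairpin itself is not annotated as a feature, but it would fall in the gap between the U6 promoter and the cPPT/CTS element. In bacteria the roughly 7.1 kb plasmid replicates from a high-copy ColE1/pUC-type origin and is selected with ampicillin through the bla gene. An f1 origin, SV40 origin, and remnants of lac and T7/T3 sequences are carried over from the parental cloning backbone.

The viral portion has a third-generation, self-inactivating layout. An RSV promoter fused to a truncated HIV-1 5' LTR drives Tat-independent production of the genomic RNA in packaging cells. It is followed by the Ψ packaging signal with a partial gag sequence, the Rev response element for nuclear export of the unspliced genome, and the cPPT/CTS, which aids nuclear import. The ΔU3 3' LTR inactivates LTR promoter activity after integration. Downstream of the shRNA cassette, a human PGK promoter expresses puromycin N-acetyltransferase, allowing selection of stably transduced mammalian cells. Packaging and envelope functions must be supplied in trans. The construct is the second of a set of PRDM14 hairpins and was deposited in connection with work on the roles of YAP1 and PRDM14 in cell survival and tumorigenesis.
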