Features (pLannotate 1.2.2; 25 found; start..end, strand, type, name):
    585..668     +  CDS            nef (fragment): NEF_HV1Z2 - Experimental evidence at protein level: Swiss-Prot protein existence level 1. Extracellular Nef protein targets CD4(+) T-lymphocytes for apoptosis by interacting with CXCR4 surface receptors. From Human immunodeficiency virus type 1 group M subtype D (isolate Z2/CDC-Z34) (HIV-1).
    670..903     +  LTR            3' LTR (ΔU3): self-inactivating 3' long terminal repeat (LTR) from HIV-1
    975..1096    +  polyA_signal   SV40 poly(A) signal: SV40 polyadenylation signal
   1136..1271    +  rep_origin     SV40 ori: SV40 origin of replication
   1292..1310    -  promoter       T7 promoter: promoter for bacteriophage T7 RNA polymerase
   1318..1473    +  CDS            lacZα (fragment): LacZα fragment of β-galactosidase; lacZ fragment
   1478..1906    +  rep_origin     f1 ori (sequence partly withheld): f1 bacteriophage origin of replication; arrow indicates direction of (+) strand synthesis
   1959..2063    +  promoter       AmpR promoter: bla
   2064..2924    +  CDS            AmpR: β-lactamase; bla; confers resistance to ampicillin, carbenicillin, and related antibiotics
   3095..3683    +  rep_origin     ori: high-copy-number ColE1/pMB1/pBR322/pUC origin of replication
   3866..3958    +  CDS            lacI (fragment): lac repressor; lacI; The lac repressor binds to the lac operator to inhibit transcription in E. coli. This inhibition can be relieved by adding lactose or isopropyl-β-D-thiogalactopyranoside (IPTG).
   3971..3992    +  protein_bind   CAP binding site: CAP binding activates transcription in the presence of cAMP. E. coli catabolite activator protein
   4007..4037    +  promoter       lac promoter: promoter for the E. coli lac operon
   4045..4061    +  protein_bind   lac operator: The lac repressor binds to the lac operator to inhibit transcription in E. coli. This inhibition can be relieved by adding lactose or isopropyl-β-D-thiogalactopyranoside (IPTG). lac repressor encoded by lacI
   4106..4124    +  promoter       T3 promoter: promoter for bacteriophage T3 RNA polymerase
   4152..4378    +  promoter       RSV promoter: Rous sarcoma virus enhancer/promoter
   4379..4559    +  LTR            5' LTR (truncated): truncated 5' long terminal repeat (LTR) from HIV-1
   4606..4731    +  misc_feature   HIV-1 Ψ: packaging signal of human immunodeficiency virus type 1
   4715..5078    +  CDS            HIV-1 gag (fragment): gag protein from human immunodeficiency virus 1; gag
   5224..5457    +  misc_feature   RRE: The Rev response element (RRE) of HIV-1 allows for Rev-dependent mRNA export from the nucleus to the cytoplasm.
   5834..5934    +  CDS            Rev (fragment): human immunodeficiency virus 1 (HIV-1) Rev protein; rev; enhances nuclear export of unspliced and incompletely spliced viral mRNAs
   5984..6224    +  promoter       U6 promoter: RNA polymerase III promoter for human U6 snRNA
   6328..6445    +  misc_feature   cPPT/CTS: central polypurine tract and central termination sequence of HIV-1
   6494..7004    +  promoter       hPGK promoter: human phosphoglycerate kinase 1 promoter
   7026..542     +  CDS            PuroR (across the origin): puromycin N-acetyltransferase; pac from Streptomyces alboniger; confers resistance to puromycin
>Addgene plasmid #193695 | pLKO.1 puro shPRDM14-2 | addgene full sequence | sequence record 380250 | Addgene NGS Result
TACGCACCCTCGCCGCCGCGTTCGCCGACTACCCCGCCACGCGCCACACCGTCGATCCGGACCGCCACAT
CGAGCGGGTCACCGAGCTGCAAGAACTCTTCCTCACGCGCGTCGGGCTCGACATCGGCAAGGTGTGGGTC
GCGGACGACGGCGCCGCGGTGGCGGTCTGGACCACGCCGGAGAGCGTCGAAGCGGGGGCGGTGTTCGCCG
AGATCGGCCCGCGCATGGCCGAGTTGAGCGGTTCCCGGCTGGCCGCGCAGCAACAGATGGAAGGCCTCCT
GGCGCCGCACCGGCCCAAGGAGCCCGCGTGGTTCCTGGCCACCGTCGGCGTCTCGCCCGACCACCAGGGC
AAGGGTCTGGGCAGCGCCGTCGTGCTCCCCGGAGTGGAGGCGGCCGAGCGCGCCGGGGTGCCCGCCTTCC
TGGAGACCTCCGCGCCCCGCAACCTCCCCTTCTACGAGCGGCTCGGCTTCACCGTCACCGCCGACGTCGA
GGTGCCCGAAGGACCGCGCACCTGGTGCATGACCCGCAAGCCCGGTGCCTGACGCCCGCCCCACGACCCG
CAGCGCCCGACCGAAAGGAGCGCACGACCCCATGCATCGGTACCTTTAAGACCAATGACTTACAAGGCAG
CTGTAGATCTTAGCCACTTTTTAAAAGAAAAGGGGGGACTGGAAGGGCTAATTCACTCCCAACGAAGACA
AGATCTGCTTTTTGCTTGTACTGGGTCTCTCTGGTTAGACCAGATCTGAGCCTGGGAGCTCTCTGGCTAA
CTAGGGAACCCACTGCTTAAGCCTCAATAAAGCTTGCCTTGAGTGCTTCAAGTAGTGTGTGCCCGTCTGT
TGTGTGACTCTGGTAACTAGAGATCCCTCAGACCCTTTTAGTCAGTGTGGAAAATCTCTAGCAGTAGTAG
TTCATGTCATCTTATTATTCAGTATTTATAACTTGCAAAGAAATGAATATCAGAGAGTGAGAGGAACTTG
TTTATTGCAGCTTATAATGGTTACAAATAAAGCAATAGCATCACAAATTTCACAAATAAAGCATTTTTTT
CACTGCATTCTAGTTGTGGTTTGTCCAAACTCATCAATGTATCTTATCATGTCTGGCTCTAGCTATCCCG
CCCCTAACTCCGCCCATCCCGCCCCTAACTCCGCCCAGTTCCGCCCATTCTCCGCCCCATGGCTGACTAA
TTTTTTTTATTTATGCAGAGGCCGAGGCCGCCTCGGCCTCTGAGCTATTCCAGAAGTAGTGAGGAGGCTT
TTTTGGAGGCCTAGGGACGTACCCAATTCGCCCTATAGTGAGTCGTATTACGCGCGCTCACTGGCCGTCG
TTTTACAACGTCGTGACTGGGAAAACCCTGGCGTTACCCAACTTAATCGCCTTGCAGCACATCCCCCTTT
CGCCAGCTGGCGTAATAGCGAAGAGGCCCGCACCGATCGCCCTTCCCAACAGTTGCGCAGCCTGAATGGC
GAATGGG
[124 nt withheld, positions 1478-1601]
C
[91 nt withheld, positions 1603-1693]
A
[49 nt withheld, positions 1695-1743]
CCTTTGACGTTGGAGTCCACGTTCTTT
[37 nt withheld, positions 1771-1807]
ACCCTATCTCGGTCTATTCTTTTGATTTATAAGGGATTTTGCCGATTTCGGCCTATTGGTTAAAAAATGA
GCTGATTTAACAAAAATTTAACGCGAATTTTAACAAAATATTAACGCTTACAATTTAGGTGGCACTTTTC
GGGGAAATGTGCGCGGAACCCCTATTTGTTTATTTTTCTAAATACATTCAAATATGTATCCGCTCATGAG
ACAATAACCCTGATAAATGCTTCAATAATATTGAAAAAGGAAGAGTATGAGTATTCAACATTTCCGTGTC
GCCCTTATTCCCTTTTTTGCGGCATTTTGCCTTCCTGTTTTTGCTCACCCAGAAACGCTGGTGAAAGTAA
AAGATGCTGAAGATCAGTTGGGTGCACGAGTGGGTTACATCGAACTGGATCTCAACAGCGGTAAGATCCT
TGAGAGTTTTCGCCCCGAAGAACGTTTTCCAATGATGAGCACTTTTAAAGTTCTGCTATGTGGCGCGGTA
TTATCCCGTATTGACGCCGGGCAAGAGCAACTCGGTCGCCGCATACACTATTCTCAGAATGACTTGGTTG
AGTACTCACCAGTCACAGAAAAGCATCTTACGGATGGCATGACAGTAAGAGAATTATGCAGTGCTGCCAT
AACCATGAGTGATAACACTGCGGCCAACTTACTTCTGACAACGATCGGAGGACCGAAGGAGCTAACCGCT
TTTTTGCACAACATGGGGGATCATGTAACTCGCCTTGATCGTTGGGAACCGGAGCTGAATGAAGCCATAC
CAAACGACGAGCGTGACACCACGATGCCTGTAGCAATGGCAACAACGTTGCGCAAACTATTAACTGGCGA
ACTACTTACTCTAGCTTCCCGGCAACAATTAATAGACTGGATGGAGGCGGATAAAGTTGCAGGACCACTT
CTGCGCTCGGCCCTTCCGGCTGGCTGGTTTATTGCTGATAAATCTGGAGCCGGTGAGCGTGGGTCTCGCG
GTATCATTGCAGCACTGGGGCCAGATGGTAAGCCCTCCCGTATCGTAGTTATCTACACGACGGGGAGTCA
GGCAACTATGGATGAACGAAATAGACAGATCGCTGAGATAGGTGCCTCACTGATTAAGCATTGGTAACTG
TCAGACCAAGTTTACTCATATATACTTTAGATTGATTTAAAACTTCATTTTTAATTTAAAAGGATCTAGG
TGAAGATCCTTTTTGATAATCTCATGACCAAAATCCCTTAACGTGAGTTTTCGTTCCACTGAGCGTCAGA
CCCCGTAGAAAAGATCAAAGGATCTTCTTGAGATCCTTTTTTTCTGCGCGTAATCTGCTGCTTGCAAACA
AAAAAACCACCGCTACCAGCGGTGGTTTGTTTGCCGGATCAAGAGCTACCAACTCTTTTTCCGAAGGTAA
CTGGCTTCAGCAGAGCGCAGATACCAAATACTGTTCTTCTAGTGTAGCCGTAGTTAGGCCACCACTTCAA
GAACTCTGTAGCACCGCCTACATACCTCGCTCTGCTAATCCTGTTACCAGTGGCTGCTGCCAGTGGCGAT
AAGTCGTGTCTTACCGGGTTGGACTCAAGACGATAGTTACCGGATAAGGCGCAGCGGTCGGGCTGAACGG
GGGGTTCGTGCACACAGCCCAGCTTGGAGCGAACGACCTACACCGAACTGAGATACCTACAGCGTGAGCT
ATGAGAAAGCGCCACGCTTCCCGAAGGGAGAAAGGCGGACAGGTATCCGGTAAGCGGCAGGGTCGGAACA
GGAGAGCGCACGAGGGAGCTTCCAGGGGGAAACGCCTGGTATCTTTATAGTCCTGTCGGGTTTCGCCACC
TCTGACTTGAGCGTCGATTTTTGTGATGCTCGTCAGGGGGGCGGAGCCTATGGAAAAACGCCAGCAACGC
GGCCTTTTTACGGTTCCTGGCCTTTTGCTGGCCTTTTGCTCACATGTTCTTTCCTGCGTTATCCCCTGAT
TCTGTGGATAACCGTATTACCGCCTTTGAGTGAGCTGATACCGCTCGCCGCAGCCGAACGACCGAGCGCA
GCGAGTCAGTGAGCGAGGAAGCGGAAGAGCGCCCAATACGCAAACCGCCTCTCCCCGCGCGTTGGCCGAT
TCATTAATGCAGCTGGCACGACAGGTTTCCCGACTGGAAAGCGGGCAGTGAGCGCAACGCAATTAATGTG
AGTTAGCTCACTCATTAGGCACCCCAGGCTTTACACTTTATGCTTCCGGCTCGTATGTTGTGTGGAATTG
TGAGCGGATAACAATTTCACACAGGAAACAGCTATGACCATGATTACGCCAAGCGCGCAATTAACCCTCA
CTAAAGGGAACAAAAGCTGGAGCTGCAAGCTTAATGTAGTCTTATGCAATACTCTTGTAGTCTTGCAACA
TGGTAACGATGAGTTAGCAACATGCCTTACAAGGAGAGAAAAAGCACCGTGCATGCCGATTGGTGGAAGT
AAGGTGGTACGATCGTGCCTTATTAGGAAGGCAACAGACGGGTCTGACATGGATTGGACGAACCACTGAA
TTGCCGCATTGCAGAGATATTGTATTTAAGTGCCTAGCTCGATACATAAACGGGTCTCTCTGGTTAGACC
AGATCTGAGCCTGGGAGCTCTCTGGCTAACTAGGGAACCCACTGCTTAAGCCTCAATAAAGCTTGCCTTG
AGTGCTTCAAGTAGTGTGTGCCCGTCTGTTGTGTGACTCTGGTAACTAGAGATCCCTCAGACCCTTTTAG
TCAGTGTGGAAAATCTCTAGCAGTGGCGCCCGAACAGGGACTTGAAAGCGAAAGGGAAACCAGAGGAGCT
CTCTCGACGCAGGACTCGGCTTGCTGAAGCGCGCACGGCAAGAGGCGAGGGGCGGCGACTGGTGAGTACG
CCAAAAATTTTGACTAGCGGAGGCTAGAAGGAGAGAGATGGGTGCGAGAGCGTCAGTATTAAGCGGGGGA
GAATTAGATCGCGATGGGAAAAAATTCGGTTAAGGCCAGGGGGAAAGAAAAAATATAAATTAAAACATAT
AGTATGGGCAAGCAGGGAGCTAGAACGATTCGCAGTTAATCCTGGCCTGTTAGAAACATCAGAAGGCTGT
AGACAAATACTGGGACAGCTACAACCATCCCTTCAGACAGGATCAGAAGAACTTAGATCATTATATAATA
CAGTAGCAACCCTCTATTGTGTGCATCAAAGGATAGAGATAAAAGACACCAAGGAAGCTTTAGACAAGAT
AGAGGAAGAGCAAAACAAAAGTAAGACCACCGCACAGCAAGCGGCCGCTGATCTTCAGACCTGGAGGAGG
AGATATGAGGGACAATTGGAGAAGTGAATTATATAAATATAAAGTAGTAAAAATTGAACCATTAGGAGTA
GCACCCACCAAGGCAAAGAGAAGAGTGGTGCAGAGAGAAAAAAGAGCAGTGGGAATAGGAGCTTTGTTCC
TTGGGTTCTTGGGAGCAGCAGGAAGCACTATGGGCGCAGCGTCAATGACGCTGACGGTACAGGCCAGACA
ATTATTGTCTGGTATAGTGCAGCAGCAGAACAATTTGCTGAGGGCTATTGAGGCGCAACAGCATCTGTTG
CAACTCACAGTCTGGGGCATCAAGCAGCTCCAGGCAAGAATCCTGGCTGTGGAAAGATACCTAAAGGATC
AACAGCTCCTGGGGATTTGGGGTTGCTCTGGAAAACTCATTTGCACCACTGCTGTGCCTTGGAATGCTAG
TTGGAGTAATAAATCTCTGGAACAGATTTGGAATCACACGACCTGGATGGAGTGGGACAGAGAAATTAAC
AATTACACAAGCTTAATACACTCCTTAATTGAAGAATCGCAAAACCAGCAAGAAAAGAATGAACAAGAAT
TATTGGAATTAGATAAATGGGCAAGTTTGTGGAATTGGTTTAACATAACAAATTGGCTGTGGTATATAAA
ATTATTCATAATGATAGTAGGAGGCTTGGTAGGTTTAAGAATAGTTTTTGCTGTACTTTCTATAGTGAAT
AGAGTTAGGCAGGGATATTCACCATTATCGTTTCAGACCCACCTCCCAACCCCGAGGGGACCCGACAGGC
CCGAAGGAATAGAAGAAGAAGGTGGAGAGAGAGACAGAGACAGATCCATTCGATTAGTGAACGGATCTCG
ACGGTATCGATCACGAGACTAGCCTCGAGCGGCCGCCCCCTTCACCGAGGGCCTATTTCCCATGATTCCT
TCATATTTGCATATACGATACAAGGCTGTTAGAGAGATAATTGGAATTAATTTGACTGTAAACACAAAGA
TATTAGTACAAAATACGTGACGTAGAAAGTAATAATTTCTTGGGTAGTTTGCAGTTTTAAAATTATGTTT
TAAAATGGACTATCATATGCTTACCGTAACTTGAAAGTATTTCGATTTCTTGGCTTTATATATCTTGTGG
AAAGGACGAAACACCGGCCAAATCATTGGTGGCGACAACTCGAGTTGTCGCCACCAATGATTTGGTTTTT
AATTCTCGACCTCGAGACAAATGGCAGTATTCATCCACAATTTTAAAAGAAAAGGGGGGATTGGGGGGTA
CAGTGCAGGGGAAAGAATAGTAGACATAATAGCAACAGACATACAAACTAAAGAATTACAAAAACAAATT
ACAAAAATTCAAAATTTTCGGGTTTATTACAGGGACAGCAGAGATCCACTTTGGCCGCGGCTCGAGGGGG
TTGGGGTTGCGCCTTTTCCAAGGCAGCCCTGGGTTTGCGCAGGGACGCGGCTGCTCTGGGCGTGGTTCCG
GGAAACGCAGCGGCGCCGACCCTGGGTCTCGCACATTCTTCACGTCCGTTCGCAGCGTCACCCGGATCTT
CGCCGCTACCCTTGTGGGCCCCCCGGCGACGCTTCCTGCTCCGCCCCTAAGTCGGGAAGGTTCCTTGCGG
TTCGCGGCGTGCCGGACGTGACAAACGGAAGCCGCACGTCTCACTAGTACCCTCGCAGACGGACAGCGCC
AGGGAGCAATGGCAGCGCGCCGACCGCGATGGGCTGTGGCCAATAGCGGCTGCTCAGCAGGGCGCGCCGA
GAGCAGCGGCCGGGAAGGGGCGGTGCGGGAGGCGGGGTGTGGGGCGGTAGTGTGGGCCCTGTTCCTGCCC
GCGCGGTGTTCCGCATTCTGCAAGCCTCCGGAGCGCACGTCGGCAGTCGGCTCCCTCGTTGACCGAATCA
CCGACCTCTCTCCCCAGGGGGATCCACCGGAGCTTACCATGACCGAGTACAAGCCCACGGTGCGCCTCGC
CACCCGCGACGACGTCCCCAGGGCCG
